Addgene plasmid #115457: pLKO.1-shRBFOX1-3260
Purpose: Constitutive lentiviral expression
Depositing lab: William Hahn. Depositing organization: Dana-Farber Cancer Institute. Publication: An alternative splicing switch in FLNB promotes the mesenchymal cell state in human breast cancer. Li J, Choi PS, Chaffer CL, Labella K, Hwang JH, Giacomelli AO, Kim JW, Ilic N, Doench JG, Ly SH, Dai C, Hagel K, Hong AL, Gjoerup O, Goel S, Ge JY, Root DE, Zhao JJ, Brooks AN, Weinberg RA, Hahn WC. Elife. 2018 Jul 30;7. pii: 37184. doi: 10.7554/eLife.37184. 37184 PubMed 30059005.
Backbone
  Vector backbone: pLKO.1
  Backbone manufacturer: Broad Institute - Genetic Perturbation Platform
  Vector type: Mammalian Expression, Lentiviral, RNAi
  Selectable markers: Puromycin
Growth in bacteria
  Bacterial resistance: Ampicillin, 100 μg/mL
  Growth temperature: 37°C
  Growth strain: NEB Stable
  Copy number: High Copy
Gene/Insert
  Gene/Insert name: shRBFOX1-3260
  gRNA/shRNA sequence: CCGGACCTCAGACAAATGTTT
  Species: H. sapiens (human)
  Entrez Gene: RBFOX1 (a.k.a. 2BP1, A2BP1, FOX-1, FOX1, HRNBP1)
  Cloning method: Unknown
  Sequencing primers: 5′ LKO.1 5'
Terms and licenses: Academic/Nonprofit Terms; Industry Terms: Not Available to Industry
How to cite: pLKO.1-shRBFOX1-3260 was a gift from William Hahn (Addgene plasmid # 115457 ; http://n2t.net/addgene:115457 ; RRID:Addgene_115457)
