[The description below was written by a language model from this plasmid's Addgene catalogue record and pLannotate feature annotations shown in this document.]
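Description:
pLKO.1-shRBFOX1-3260 is a 7,084 nt lentiviral RNAi plasmid built on the pLKO.1 backbone from the Broad Institute Genetic Perturbation Platform. It carries a short hairpin RNA directed against human RBFOX1 (also known as A2BP1 or FOX-1), an RNA-binding regulator of alternative splicing. In bacteria it is maintained through a high-copy ColE1/pUC-type origin and selected with ampicillin via the β-lactamase gene. An f1 origin, SV40 origin and remnants of a lac/T7/T3 cloning region are also annotated in the backbone but play no role in the knockdown function.

The transfer cassette is of the third-generation, self-inactivating type. An RSV promoter fused to a truncated HIV-1 5' LTR drives production of the genomic RNA in packaging cells. This is followed by the Ψ packaging signal with an adjoining gag fragment, the Rev response element for Rev-dependent nuclear export, and a cPPT/CTS element that aids nuclear import of the reverse-transcribed genome. The cassette ends in a ΔU3 3' LTR, which disables LTR promoter activity after integration. Within the provirus, the human U6 RNA polymerase III promoter transcribes the hairpin. The hairpin itself is not annotated as a feature but presumably occupies the gap between the U6 promoter and the cPPT. A separate human PGK promoter expresses puromycin N-acetyltransferase, so that transduced mammalian cells can be selected with puromycin.

The recorded purpose is constitutive lentiviral expression, here meaning stable shRNA-mediated knockdown of RBFOX1 in human cells. The associated publication concerns an alternative splicing switch in FLNB and the mesenchymal cell state in breast cancer. The cloning method is not recorded.
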