Features (pLannotate 1.2.2; 25 found; start..end, strand, type, name):
      1..241     +  promoter       U6 promoter: RNA polymerase III promoter for human U6 snRNA
    346..463     +  misc_feature   cPPT/CTS: central polypurine tract and central termination sequence of HIV-1
    512..1022    +  promoter       hPGK promoter: human phosphoglycerate kinase 1 promoter
   1044..1643    +  CDS            PuroR: puromycin N-acetyltransferase; pac from Streptomyces alboniger; confers resistance to puromycin
   1686..1769    +  CDS            nef (fragment): NEF_HV1Z2 - Experimental evidence at protein level: Swiss-Prot protein existence level 1. Extracellular Nef protein targets CD4(+) T-lymphocytes for apoptosis by interacting with CXCR4 surface receptors. From Human immunodeficiency virus type 1 group M subtype D (isolate Z2/CDC-Z34) (HIV-1).
   1771..2004    +  LTR            3' LTR (ΔU3): self-inactivating 3' long terminal repeat (LTR) from HIV-1
   2076..2197    +  polyA_signal   SV40 poly(A) signal: SV40 polyadenylation signal
   2237..2372    +  rep_origin     SV40 ori: SV40 origin of replication
   2393..2411    -  promoter       T7 promoter: promoter for bacteriophage T7 RNA polymerase
   2419..2574    +  CDS            lacZα (fragment): LacZα fragment of β-galactosidase; lacZ fragment
   2579..3007    +  rep_origin     f1 ori (sequence partly withheld): f1 bacteriophage origin of replication; arrow indicates direction of (+) strand synthesis
   3060..3164    +  promoter       AmpR promoter: bla
   3165..4025    +  CDS            AmpR: β-lactamase; bla; confers resistance to ampicillin, carbenicillin, and related antibiotics
   4196..4784    +  rep_origin     ori: high-copy-number ColE1/pMB1/pBR322/pUC origin of replication
   4967..5059    +  CDS            lacI (fragment): lac repressor; lacI; The lac repressor binds to the lac operator to inhibit transcription in E. coli. This inhibition can be relieved by adding lactose or isopropyl-β-D-thiogalactopyranoside (IPTG).
   5072..5093    +  protein_bind   CAP binding site: CAP binding activates transcription in the presence of cAMP. E. coli catabolite activator protein
   5108..5138    +  promoter       lac promoter: promoter for the E. coli lac operon
   5146..5162    +  protein_bind   lac operator: The lac repressor binds to the lac operator to inhibit transcription in E. coli. This inhibition can be relieved by adding lactose or isopropyl-β-D-thiogalactopyranoside (IPTG). lac repressor encoded by lacI
   5207..5225    +  promoter       T3 promoter: promoter for bacteriophage T3 RNA polymerase
   5253..5479    +  promoter       RSV promoter: Rous sarcoma virus enhancer/promoter
   5480..5660    +  LTR            5' LTR (truncated): truncated 5' long terminal repeat (LTR) from HIV-1
   5707..5832    +  misc_feature   HIV-1 Ψ: packaging signal of human immunodeficiency virus type 1
   5816..6179    +  CDS            HIV-1 gag (fragment): gag protein from human immunodeficiency virus 1; gag
   6325..6558    +  misc_feature   RRE: The Rev response element (RRE) of HIV-1 allows for Rev-dependent mRNA export from the nucleus to the cytoplasm.
   6935..7035    +  CDS            Rev (fragment): human immunodeficiency virus 1 (HIV-1) Rev protein; rev; enhances nuclear export of unspliced and incompletely spliced viral mRNAs
>Addgene plasmid #115457 | pLKO.1-shRBFOX1-3260 | addgene full sequence | sequence record 222195 | Addgene NGS Result
GAGGGCCTATTTCCCATGATTCCTTCATATTTGCATATACGATACAAGGCTGTTAGAGAGATAATTGGAA
TTAATTTGACTGTAAACACAAAGATATTAGTACAAAATACGTGACGTAGAAAGTAATAATTTCTTGGGTA
GTTTGCAGTTTTAAAATTATGTTTTAAAATGGACTATCATATGCTTACCGTAACTTGAAAGTATTTCGAT
TTCTTGGCTTTATATATCTTGTGGAAAGGACGAAACACCGGCCGGACCTCAGACAAATGTTTCTCGAGAA
ACATTTGTCTGAGGTCCGGTTTTTGAATTCTCGACCTCGAGACAAATGGCAGTATTCATCCACAATTTTA
AAAGAAAAGGGGGGATTGGGGGGTACAGTGCAGGGGAAAGAATAGTAGACATAATAGCAACAGACATACA
AACTAAAGAATTACAAAAACAAATTACAAAAATTCAAAATTTTCGGGTTTATTACAGGGACAGCAGAGAT
CCACTTTGGCCGCGGCTCGAGGGGGTTGGGGTTGCGCCTTTTCCAAGGCAGCCCTGGGTTTGCGCAGGGA
CGCGGCTGCTCTGGGCGTGGTTCCGGGAAACGCAGCGGCGCCGACCCTGGGTCTCGCACATTCTTCACGT
CCGTTCGCAGCGTCACCCGGATCTTCGCCGCTACCCTTGTGGGCCCCCCGGCGACGCTTCCTGCTCCGCC
CCTAAGTCGGGAAGGTTCCTTGCGGTTCGCGGCGTGCCGGACGTGACAAACGGAAGCCGCACGTCTCACT
AGTACCCTCGCAGACGGACAGCGCCAGGGAGCAATGGCAGCGCGCCGACCGCGATGGGCTGTGGCCAATA
GCGGCTGCTCAGCAGGGCGCGCCGAGAGCAGCGGCCGGGAAGGGGCGGTGCGGGAGGCGGGGTGTGGGGC
GGTAGTGTGGGCCCTGTTCCTGCCCGCGCGGTGTTCCGCATTCTGCAAGCCTCCGGAGCGCACGTCGGCA
GTCGGCTCCCTCGTTGACCGAATCACCGACCTCTCTCCCCAGGGGGATCCACCGGAGCTTACCATGACCG
AGTACAAGCCCACGGTGCGCCTCGCCACCCGCGACGACGTCCCCAGGGCCGTACGCACCCTCGCCGCCGC
GTTCGCCGACTACCCCGCCACGCGCCACACCGTCGATCCGGACCGCCACATCGAGCGGGTCACCGAGCTG
CAAGAACTCTTCCTCACGCGCGTCGGGCTCGACATCGGCAAGGTGTGGGTCGCGGACGACGGCGCCGCGG
TGGCGGTCTGGACCACGCCGGAGAGCGTCGAAGCGGGGGCGGTGTTCGCCGAGATCGGCCCGCGCATGGC
CGAGTTGAGCGGTTCCCGGCTGGCCGCGCAGCAACAGATGGAAGGCCTCCTGGCGCCGCACCGGCCCAAG
GAGCCCGCGTGGTTCCTGGCCACCGTCGGCGTCTCGCCCGACCACCAGGGCAAGGGTCTGGGCAGCGCCG
TCGTGCTCCCCGGAGTGGAGGCGGCCGAGCGCGCCGGGGTGCCCGCCTTCCTGGAGACCTCCGCGCCCCG
CAACCTCCCCTTCTACGAGCGGCTCGGCTTCACCGTCACCGCCGACGTCGAGGTGCCCGAAGGACCGCGC
ACCTGGTGCATGACCCGCAAGCCCGGTGCCTGACGCCCGCCCCACGACCCGCAGCGCCCGACCGAAAGGA
GCGCACGACCCCATGCATCGGTACCTTTAAGACCAATGACTTACAAGGCAGCTGTAGATCTTAGCCACTT
TTTAAAAGAAAAGGGGGGACTGGAAGGGCTAATTCACTCCCAACGAAGACAAGATCTGCTTTTTGCTTGT
ACTGGGTCTCTCTGGTTAGACCAGATCTGAGCCTGGGAGCTCTCTGGCTAACTAGGGAACCCACTGCTTA
AGCCTCAATAAAGCTTGCCTTGAGTGCTTCAAGTAGTGTGTGCCCGTCTGTTGTGTGACTCTGGTAACTA
GAGATCCCTCAGACCCTTTTAGTCAGTGTGGAAAATCTCTAGCAGTAGTAGTTCATGTCATCTTATTATT
CAGTATTTATAACTTGCAAAGAAATGAATATCAGAGAGTGAGAGGAACTTGTTTATTGCAGCTTATAATG
GTTACAAATAAAGCAATAGCATCACAAATTTCACAAATAAAGCATTTTTTTCACTGCATTCTAGTTGTGG
TTTGTCCAAACTCATCAATGTATCTTATCATGTCTGGCTCTAGCTATCCCGCCCCTAACTCCGCCCATCC
CGCCCCTAACTCCGCCCAGTTCCGCCCATTCTCCGCCCCATGGCTGACTAATTTTTTTTATTTATGCAGA
GGCCGAGGCCGCCTCGGCCTCTGAGCTATTCCAGAAGTAGTGAGGAGGCTTTTTTGGAGGCCTAGGGACG
TACCCAATTCGCCCTATAGTGAGTCGTATTACGCGCGCTCACTGGCCGTCGTTTTACAACGTCGTGACTG
GGAAAACCCTGGCGTTACCCAACTTAATCGCCTTGCAGCACATCCCCCTTTCGCCAGCTGGCGTAATAGC
GAAGAGGCCCGCACCGATCGCCCTTCCCAACAGTTGCGCAGCCTGAATGGCGAATGGG
[124 nt withheld, positions 2579-2702]
C
[91 nt withheld, positions 2704-2794]
A
[49 nt withheld, positions 2796-2844]
CCTTTGACGTTGGAGTCCACGTTCTTT
[37 nt withheld, positions 2872-2908]
ACCCTATCTCGGTCTATTCTTTTGATTTATAAGGGATTTTGCCGATTTCGGCCTATTGGTTAAAAAATGA
GCTGATTTAACAAAAATTTAACGCGAATTTTAACAAAATATTAACGCTTACAATTTAGGTGGCACTTTTC
GGGGAAATGTGCGCGGAACCCCTATTTGTTTATTTTTCTAAATACATTCAAATATGTATCCGCTCATGAG
ACAATAACCCTGATAAATGCTTCAATAATATTGAAAAAGGAAGAGTATGAGTATTCAACATTTCCGTGTC
GCCCTTATTCCCTTTTTTGCGGCATTTTGCCTTCCTGTTTTTGCTCACCCAGAAACGCTGGTGAAAGTAA
AAGATGCTGAAGATCAGTTGGGTGCACGAGTGGGTTACATCGAACTGGATCTCAACAGCGGTAAGATCCT
TGAGAGTTTTCGCCCCGAAGAACGTTTTCCAATGATGAGCACTTTTAAAGTTCTGCTATGTGGCGCGGTA
TTATCCCGTATTGACGCCGGGCAAGAGCAACTCGGTCGCCGCATACACTATTCTCAGAATGACTTGGTTG
AGTACTCACCAGTCACAGAAAAGCATCTTACGGATGGCATGACAGTAAGAGAATTATGCAGTGCTGCCAT
AACCATGAGTGATAACACTGCGGCCAACTTACTTCTGACAACGATCGGAGGACCGAAGGAGCTAACCGCT
TTTTTGCACAACATGGGGGATCATGTAACTCGCCTTGATCGTTGGGAACCGGAGCTGAATGAAGCCATAC
CAAACGACGAGCGTGACACCACGATGCCTGTAGCAATGGCAACAACGTTGCGCAAACTATTAACTGGCGA
ACTACTTACTCTAGCTTCCCGGCAACAATTAATAGACTGGATGGAGGCGGATAAAGTTGCAGGACCACTT
CTGCGCTCGGCCCTTCCGGCTGGCTGGTTTATTGCTGATAAATCTGGAGCCGGTGAGCGTGGGTCTCGCG
GTATCATTGCAGCACTGGGGCCAGATGGTAAGCCCTCCCGTATCGTAGTTATCTACACGACGGGGAGTCA
GGCAACTATGGATGAACGAAATAGACAGATCGCTGAGATAGGTGCCTCACTGATTAAGCATTGGTAACTG
TCAGACCAAGTTTACTCATATATACTTTAGATTGATTTAAAACTTCATTTTTAATTTAAAAGGATCTAGG
TGAAGATCCTTTTTGATAATCTCATGACCAAAATCCCTTAACGTGAGTTTTCGTTCCACTGAGCGTCAGA
CCCCGTAGAAAAGATCAAAGGATCTTCTTGAGATCCTTTTTTTCTGCGCGTAATCTGCTGCTTGCAAACA
AAAAAACCACCGCTACCAGCGGTGGTTTGTTTGCCGGATCAAGAGCTACCAACTCTTTTTCCGAAGGTAA
CTGGCTTCAGCAGAGCGCAGATACCAAATACTGTTCTTCTAGTGTAGCCGTAGTTAGGCCACCACTTCAA
GAACTCTGTAGCACCGCCTACATACCTCGCTCTGCTAATCCTGTTACCAGTGGCTGCTGCCAGTGGCGAT
AAGTCGTGTCTTACCGGGTTGGACTCAAGACGATAGTTACCGGATAAGGCGCAGCGGTCGGGCTGAACGG
GGGGTTCGTGCACACAGCCCAGCTTGGAGCGAACGACCTACACCGAACTGAGATACCTACAGCGTGAGCT
ATGAGAAAGCGCCACGCTTCCCGAAGGGAGAAAGGCGGACAGGTATCCGGTAAGCGGCAGGGTCGGAACA
GGAGAGCGCACGAGGGAGCTTCCAGGGGGAAACGCCTGGTATCTTTATAGTCCTGTCGGGTTTCGCCACC
TCTGACTTGAGCGTCGATTTTTGTGATGCTCGTCAGGGGGGCGGAGCCTATGGAAAAACGCCAGCAACGC
GGCCTTTTTACGGTTCCTGGCCTTTTGCTGGCCTTTTGCTCACATGTTCTTTCCTGCGTTATCCCCTGAT
TCTGTGGATAACCGTATTACCGCCTTTGAGTGAGCTGATACCGCTCGCCGCAGCCGAACGACCGAGCGCA
GCGAGTCAGTGAGCGAGGAAGCGGAAGAGCGCCCAATACGCAAACCGCCTCTCCCCGCGCGTTGGCCGAT
TCATTAATGCAGCTGGCACGACAGGTTTCCCGACTGGAAAGCGGGCAGTGAGCGCAACGCAATTAATGTG
AGTTAGCTCACTCATTAGGCACCCCAGGCTTTACACTTTATGCTTCCGGCTCGTATGTTGTGTGGAATTG
TGAGCGGATAACAATTTCACACAGGAAACAGCTATGACCATGATTACGCCAAGCGCGCAATTAACCCTCA
CTAAAGGGAACAAAAGCTGGAGCTGCAAGCTTAATGTAGTCTTATGCAATACTCTTGTAGTCTTGCAACA
TGGTAACGATGAGTTAGCAACATGCCTTACAAGGAGAGAAAAAGCACCGTGCATGCCGATTGGTGGAAGT
AAGGTGGTACGATCGTGCCTTATTAGGAAGGCAACAGACGGGTCTGACATGGATTGGACGAACCACTGAA
TTGCCGCATTGCAGAGATATTGTATTTAAGTGCCTAGCTCGATACATAAACGGGTCTCTCTGGTTAGACC
AGATCTGAGCCTGGGAGCTCTCTGGCTAACTAGGGAACCCACTGCTTAAGCCTCAATAAAGCTTGCCTTG
AGTGCTTCAAGTAGTGTGTGCCCGTCTGTTGTGTGACTCTGGTAACTAGAGATCCCTCAGACCCTTTTAG
TCAGTGTGGAAAATCTCTAGCAGTGGCGCCCGAACAGGGACTTGAAAGCGAAAGGGAAACCAGAGGAGCT
CTCTCGACGCAGGACTCGGCTTGCTGAAGCGCGCACGGCAAGAGGCGAGGGGCGGCGACTGGTGAGTACG
CCAAAAATTTTGACTAGCGGAGGCTAGAAGGAGAGAGATGGGTGCGAGAGCGTCAGTATTAAGCGGGGGA
GAATTAGATCGCGATGGGAAAAAATTCGGTTAAGGCCAGGGGGAAAGAAAAAATATAAATTAAAACATAT
AGTATGGGCAAGCAGGGAGCTAGAACGATTCGCAGTTAATCCTGGCCTGTTAGAAACATCAGAAGGCTGT
AGACAAATACTGGGACAGCTACAACCATCCCTTCAGACAGGATCAGAAGAACTTAGATCATTATATAATA
CAGTAGCAACCCTCTATTGTGTGCATCAAAGGATAGAGATAAAAGACACCAAGGAAGCTTTAGACAAGAT
AGAGGAAGAGCAAAACAAAAGTAAGACCACCGCACAGCAAGCGGCCGCTGATCTTCAGACCTGGAGGAGG
AGATATGAGGGACAATTGGAGAAGTGAATTATATAAATATAAAGTAGTAAAAATTGAACCATTAGGAGTA
GCACCCACCAAGGCAAAGAGAAGAGTGGTGCAGAGAGAAAAAAGAGCAGTGGGAATAGGAGCTTTGTTCC
TTGGGTTCTTGGGAGCAGCAGGAAGCACTATGGGCGCAGCGTCAATGACGCTGACGGTACAGGCCAGACA
ATTATTGTCTGGTATAGTGCAGCAGCAGAACAATTTGCTGAGGGCTATTGAGGCGCAACAGCATCTGTTG
CAACTCACAGTCTGGGGCATCAAGCAGCTCCAGGCAAGAATCCTGGCTGTGGAAAGATACCTAAAGGATC
AACAGCTCCTGGGGATTTGGGGTTGCTCTGGAAAACTCATTTGCACCACTGCTGTGCCTTGGAATGCTAG
TTGGAGTAATAAATCTCTGGAACAGATTTGGAATCACACGACCTGGATGGAGTGGGACAGAGAAATTAAC
AATTACACAAGCTTAATACACTCCTTAATTGAAGAATCGCAAAACCAGCAAGAAAAGAATGAACAAGAAT
TATTGGAATTAGATAAATGGGCAAGTTTGTGGAATTGGTTTAACATAACAAATTGGCTGTGGTATATAAA
ATTATTCATAATGATAGTAGGAGGCTTGGTAGGTTTAAGAATAGTTTTTGCTGTACTTTCTATAGTGAAT
AGAGTTAGGCAGGGATATTCACCATTATCGTTTCAGACCCACCTCCCAACCCCGAGGGGACCCGACAGGC
CCGAAGGAATAGAAGAAGAAGGTGGAGAGAGAGACAGAGACAGATCCATTCGATTAGTGAACGGATCTCG
ACGGTATCGATCACGAGACTAGCCTCGAGCGGCCGCCCCCTTCACC
