>Addgene plasmid #115457 | pLKO.1-shRBFOX1-3260 | depositor partial sequence | sequence record 217540 | LKO.1 5' sequence
TATATATCTTGTGGAAAGGACGAAACACCGGCCGGACCTCAGACAAATGTTTCTCGAGAAACATTTGTCT
GAGGTCCGGTTTTTGAATTCTCGACCTCGAGACAAATGGCAGTATTCATCCACAATTTTAAAAGAAAAGG
GGGGATTGGGGGGTACAGTGCAGGGGAAAGAATAGTAGACATAATAGCAACAGACATACAAACTAAAGAA
TTACAAAAACAAATTACAAAAATTCAAAATTTTCGGGTTTATTACAGGGACAGCAGAGATCCACTTTGGC
CGCGGCTCGAGGGGGTTGGGGTTGCGCCTTTTCCAAGGCAGCCCTGGGTTTGCGCAGGGACGCGGCTGCT
CTGGGCGTGGTTCCGGGAAACGCAGCGGCGCCGACCCTGGGTCTCGCACATTCTTCACGTCCGTTCGCAG
CGTCACCCGGATCTTCGCCGCTACCCTTGTGGGCCCCCCGGCGACGCTTCCTGCTCCGCCCCTAAGTCGG
GAAGGTTCCTTGCGGTTCGCGGCGTGCCGGACGTGACAAACGGAAGCCGCACGTCTCACTAGTACCCTCG
CAGACGGACAGCGCCAGGGAGCAATGGCAGCGCGCCGACCGCGATGGGCTGTGGCCAATAGCGGCTGCTC
AGCAGGGCGCGCCGAGAGCAGCGGCCGGGAAGGGGCGGTGCGGGAGGCGGGGTGTGGGGCGGTAGTGT
